Addgene plasmid #180458: pTCF170 H-2L(d)
Purpose: E. coli expression of soluble MHC protein
Depositing lab: John Altman. Depositing organization: Emory University.
Backbone
  Vector backbone: pET24a+
  Backbone manufacturer: Novagen
  Vector type: Bacterial Expression
Growth in bacteria
  Bacterial resistance: Kanamycin, 50 μg/mL
  Growth temperature: 37°C
  Growth strain: DH5alpha
  Copy number: Low Copy
Gene/Insert
  Gene/Insert name: H-2L(d)
  Species: M. musculus (mouse)
  Mutation: Replacement of transmembrane domain with enzymatic biotinylation site
  GenBank ID: P01897.2
  Tag / fusion protein: BSP41 (C terminal on insert)
  Cloning method: Restriction Enzyme; 5′ cloning site Unknown (unknown if destroyed)
Resource information
  A portion of this plasmid was derived from a plasmid made by: synthetic cDNA, E. coli optimized
Terms and licenses: Academic/Nonprofit Terms; Industry Terms: Not Available to Industry
Depositor comments: For detailed protocols of expression, purification and use to visualize antigen-specific T cells, please refer to Altman and Davis (2016) Curr. Protoc. Immunol. doi.org/10.1002/cpim.14. We recommend the E. coli BL21(DE3) strain for expression.
How to cite: pTCF170 H-2L(d) was a gift from John Altman (Addgene plasmid # 180458 ; http://n2t.net/addgene:180458 ; RRID:Addgene_180458)
