[The description below was written by a language model from this plasmid's Addgene catalogue record and pLannotate feature annotations shown in this document.]
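Description:
pTCF170 H-2L(d) is a bacterial expression plasmid built on the Novagen pET24a+ backbone for producing the soluble ectodomain of the mouse MHC class I heavy chain H-2L(d) in E. coli. The coding sequence is a synthetic, E. coli codon-optimized cDNA in which the transmembrane domain has been replaced by a C-terminal enzymatic biotinylation site, recorded as the BSP41 tag. The annotated H2-L fragment sits downstream of a T7 promoter with an adjacent lac operator and the T7 gene 10 ribosome binding site, and is followed by a T7 terminator. A plasmid-borne lacI gene with its own promoter supplies repressor, so transcription stays off until IPTG is added in a host that provides T7 RNA polymerase; the depositor recommends BL21(DE3) for expression. The biotinylation tag itself is not annotated in the feature tables, though there is an unannotated gap between the H2-L fragment and the backbone's His-tag sequence. Whether that downstream His-tag fragment is translated as part of the protein cannot be determined from the record.

The plasmid is selected with kanamycin through the aph(3')-Ia gene and replicates from a ColE1/pBR322-type origin; the accompanying rop gene and bom region are consistent with the low copy number listed. An f1 origin is also present, and the short TcR and AmpR promoter fragments are backbone remnants. Two sequence records are supplied, an NGS result of 6,139 nt and a depositor sequence of 5,949 nt. They share the same feature order but differ in length, which the record does not explain. According to the depositor comments, the expressed heavy chain is used to visualize antigen-specific T cells, with the biotinylation site allowing site-specific biotin attachment.
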