Features (pLannotate 1.2.2; 19 found; start..end, strand, type, name):
    290..308     +  promoter       T7 promoter: promoter for bacteriophage T7 RNA polymerase
    309..333     +  protein_bind   lac operator: The lac repressor binds to the lac operator to inhibit transcription in E. coli. This inhibition can be relieved by adding lactose or isopropyl-β-D-thiogalactopyranoside (IPTG). lac repressor encoded by lacI
    348..370     +  RBS            RBS: efficient ribosome binding site from bacteriophage T7 gene 10 (Olins and Rangwala, 1989)
    381..1217    +  CDS            H2-L (fragment): HA1L_MOUSE - Experimental evidence at protein level: Swiss-Prot protein existence level 1. Involved in the presentation of foreign antigens to the immune system. From Mus musculus (Mouse).
   1293..1310    +  CDS            9xHis (fragment): 9xHis affinity tag
   1320..1369    +  CDS            SET1 (fragment): solubility-enhancement tag derived from T7 phage gene 10B
   1377..1424    +  terminator     T7 terminator: transcription terminator for bacteriophage T7 RNA polymerase
   1461..1889    +  rep_origin     f1 ori (sequence partly withheld): f1 bacteriophage origin of replication; arrow indicates direction of (+) strand synthesis
   1942..1999    +  promoter       AmpR promoter (fragment): bla
   2008..2823    -  CDS            KanR: aminoglycoside phosphotransferase; aph(3')-Ia; confers resistance to kanamycin in bacteria or G418 (Geneticin®) in eukaryotes
   2945..3533    +  rep_origin     ori: high-copy-number ColE1/pMB1/pBR322/pUC origin of replication
   3719..3858    -  misc_feature   bom: basis of mobility region from pBR322
   3960..4151    -  CDS            rop: Rop protein, which maintains plasmids at low copy number; rop
   4168..4548    +  CDS            YPB1_ECOLX: Protein predicted: Swiss-Prot protein existence level 4. From Escherichia coli.
   4620..4911    -  CDS            TcR (fragment): tetracycline efflux protein; tet; confers resistance to tetracycline
   4926..4947    -  protein_bind   CAP binding site: CAP binding activates transcription in the presence of cAMP. E. coli catabolite activator protein
   4960..6042    -  CDS            lacI: lac repressor; lacI; The lac repressor binds to the lac operator to inhibit transcription in E. coli. This inhibition can be relieved by adding lactose or isopropyl-β-D-thiogalactopyranoside (IPTG).
   6043..6120    -  promoter       lacI promoter: lacI
   6128..268     -  CDS            TcR (fragment) (across the origin): tetracycline efflux protein; tet; confers resistance to tetracycline
>Addgene plasmid #180458 | pTCF170 H-2L(d) | addgene full sequence | sequence record 355847 | Addgene NGS Result
CTTATGCGACTCCTGCATTAGGAAGCAGCCCAGTAGTAGGTTGAGGCCGTTGAGCACCGCCGCCGCAAGG
AATGGTGCATGCAAGGAGATGGCGCCCAACAGTCCCCCGGCCACGGGGCCTGCCACCATACCCACGCCGA
AACAAGCGCTCATGAGCCCGAAGTGGCGAGCCCGATCTTCCCCATCGGTGATGTCGGCGATATAGGCGCC
AGCAACCGCACCTGTGGCGCCGGTGATGCCGGCCACGATGCGTCCGGCGTAGAGGATCGAGATCTCGATC
CCGCGAAATTAATACGACTCACTATAGGGGAATTGTGAGCGGATAACAATTCCCCTCTAGAAATAATTTT
GTTTAACTTTAAGAAGGAGATATACATATGGGTCCGCATAGCATGCGTTATTTTGAAACCGCAGTTAGCC
GTCCGGGTCTGGGTGAACCGCGTTATATTAGCGTTGGTTATGTGGATAACAAAGAATTCGTGCGTTTTGA
TTCCGATGCAGAAAATCCGCGTTATGAACCGCAGGCACCGTGGATGGAACAAGAAGGTCCGGAATATTGG
GAACGTATTACCCAGATTGCAAAAGGTCAAGAACAGTGGTTTCGTGTTAATCTGCGTACCCTGCTGGGCT
ATTATAACCAGAGTGCCGGTGGCACCCATACCCTGCAGTGGATGTATGGTTGTGATGTTGGTAGTGATGG
TCGTCTGCTGCGTGGTTATGAACAGTTTGCCTATGATGGTTGCGATTATATTGCCCTGAATGAGGATCTG
AAAACCTGGACCGCAGCAGATATGGCAGCACAGATTACCCGTCGTAAATGGGAACAGGCAGGCGCAGCAG
AATACTATCGTGCATATCTGGAAGGTGAATGTGTTGAATGGCTGCATCGTTATCTGAAAAATGGTAATGC
AACCCTGCTGCGTACCGATAGCCCGAAAGCACATGTTACCCATCATCCGCGTAGCAAAGGTGAAGTTACC
CTGCGTTGTTGGGCACTGGGTTTTTATCCGGCAGATATTACCCTGACCTGGCAGCTGAATGGTGAAGAAC
TGACCCAGGATATGGAACTGGTTGAAACCCGTCCTGCCGGTGATGGCACCTTTCAGAAATGGGCAAGCGT
TGTTGTTCCGCTGGGTAAAGAACAGAATTATACCTGTCGTGTGTATCATGAAGGTCTGCCGGAACCGCTG
ACCCTGCGCTGGGAACCGCCTCCGAGTGGATCCCTGCATCATATTCTGGATGCACAGAAAATGGTGTGGA
ATCATCGTTAAAAGCTTGCGGCCGCACTCGAGCACCACCACCACCACCACTGAGATCCGGCTGCTAACAA
AGCCCGAAAGGAAGCTGAGTTGGCTGCTGCCACCGCTGAGCAATAACTAGCATAACCCCTTGGGGCCTCT
AAACGGGTCTTGAGGGGTTTTTTGCTGAAAGGAGGAACTATATCCGGATTGGCGAATGGG
[124 nt withheld, positions 1461-1584]
C
[91 nt withheld, positions 1586-1676]
A
[49 nt withheld, positions 1678-1726]
CCTTTGACGTTGGAGTCCACGTTCTTT
[37 nt withheld, positions 1754-1790]
ACCCTATCTCGGTCTATTCTTTTGATTTATAAGGGATTTTGCCGATTTCGGCCTATTGGTTAAAAAATGA
GCTGATTTAACAAAAATTTAACGCGAATTTTAACAAAATATTAACGCTTACAATTTAGGTGGCACTTTTC
GGGGAAATGTGCGCGGAACCCCTATTTGTTTATTTTTCTAAATACATTCAAATATGTATCCGCTCATGAA
TTAATTCTTAGAAAAACTCATCGAGCATCAAATGAAACTGCAATTTATTCATATCAGGATTATCAATACC
ATATTTTTGAAAAAGCCGTTTCTGTAATGAAGGAGAAAACTCACCGAGGCAGTTCCATAGGATGGCAAGA
TCCTGGTATCGGTCTGCGATTCCGACTCGTCCAACATCAATACAACCTATTAATTTCCCCTCGTCAAAAA
TAAGGTTATCAAGTGAGAAATCACCATGAGTGACGACTGAATCCGGTGAGAATGGCAAAAGTTTATGCAT
TTCTTTCCAGACTTGTTCAACAGGCCAGCCATTACGCTCGTCATCAAAATCACTCGCATCAACCAAACCG
TTATTCATTCGTGATTGCGCCTGAGCGAGACGAAATACGCGATCGCTGTTAAAAGGACAATTACAAACAG
GAATCGAATGCAACCGGCGCAGGAACACTGCCAGCGCATCAACAATATTTTCACCTGAATCAGGATATTC
TTCTAATACCTGGAATGCTGTTTTCCCGGGGATCGCAGTGGTGAGTAACCATGCATCATCAGGAGTACGG
ATAAAATGCTTGATGGTCGGAAGAGGCATAAATTCCGTCAGCCAGTTTAGTCTGACCATCTCATCTGTAA
CATCATTGGCAACGCTACCTTTGCCATGTTTCAGAAACAACTCTGGCGCATCGGGCTTCCCATACAATCG
ATAGATTGTCGCACCTGATTGCCCGACATTATCGCGAGCCCATTTATACCCATATAAATCAGCATCCATG
TTGGAATTTAATCGCGGCCTAGAGCAAGACGTTTCCCGTTGAATATGGCTCATAACACCCCTTGTATTAC
TGTTTATGTAAGCAGACAGTTTTATTGTTCATGACCAAAATCCCTTAACGTGAGTTTTCGTTCCACTGAG
CGTCAGACCCCGTAGAAAAGATCAAAGGATCTTCTTGAGATCCTTTTTTTCTGCGCGTAATCTGCTGCTT
GCAAACAAAAAAACCACCGCTACCAGCGGTGGTTTGTTTGCCGGATCAAGAGCTACCAACTCTTTTTCCG
AAGGTAACTGGCTTCAGCAGAGCGCAGATACCAAATACTGTCCTTCTAGTGTAGCCGTAGTTAGGCCACC
ACTTCAAGAACTCTGTAGCACCGCCTACATACCTCGCTCTGCTAATCCTGTTACCAGTGGCTGCTGCCAG
TGGCGATAAGTCGTGTCTTACCGGGTTGGACTCAAGACGATAGTTACCGGATAAGGCGCAGCGGTCGGGC
TGAACGGGGGGTTCGTGCACACAGCCCAGCTTGGAGCGAACGACCTACACCGAACTGAGATACCTACAGC
GTGAGCTATGAGAAAGCGCCACGCTTCCCGAAGGGAGAAAGGCGGACAGGTATCCGGTAAGCGGCAGGGT
CGGAACAGGAGAGCGCACGAGGGAGCTTCCAGGGGGAAACGCCTGGTATCTTTATAGTCCTGTCGGGTTT
CGCCACCTCTGACTTGAGCGTCGATTTTTGTGATGCTCGTCAGGGGGGCGGAGCCTATGGAAAAACGCCA
GCAACGCGGCCTTTTTACGGTTCCTGGCCTTTTGCTGGCCTTTTGCTCACATGTTCTTTCCTGCGTTATC
CCCTGATTCTGTGGATAACCGTATTACCGCCTTTGAGTGAGCTGATACCGCTCGCCGCAGCCGAACGACC
GAGCGCAGCGAGTCAGTGAGCGAGGAAGCGGAAGAGCGCCTGATGCGGTATTTTCTCCTTACGCATCTGT
GCGGTATTTCACACCGCAATGGTGCACTCTCAGTACAATCTGCTCTGATGCCGCATAGTTAAGCCAGTAT
ACACTCCGCTATCGCTACGTGACTGGGTCATGGCTGCGCCCCGACACCCGCCAACACCCGCTGACGCGCC
CTGACGGGCTTGTCTGCTCCCGGCATCCGCTTACAGACAAGCTGTGACCGTCTCCGGGAGCTGCATGTGT
CAGAGGTTTTCACCGTCATCACCGAAACGCGCGAGGCAGCTGCGGTAAAGCTCATCAGCGTGGTCGTGAA
GCGATTCACAGATGTCTGCCTGTTCATCCGCGTCCAGCTCGTTGAGTTTCTCCAGAAGCGTTAATGTCTG
GCTTCTGATAAAGCGGGCCATGTTAAGGGCGGTTTTTTCCTGTTTGGTCACTGATGCCTCCGTGTAAGGG
GGATTTCTGTTCATGGGGGTAATGATACCGATGAAACGAGAGAGGATGCTCACGATACGGGTTACTGATG
ATGAACATGCCCGGTTACTGGAACGTTGTGAGGGTAAACAACTGGCGGTATGGATGCGGCGGGACCAGAG
AAAAATCACTCAGGGTCAATGCCAGCGCTTCGTTAATACAGATGTAGGTGTTCCACAGGGTAGCCAGCAG
CATCCTGCGATGCAGATCCGGAACATAATGGTGCAGGGCGCTGACTTCCGCGTTTCCAGACTTTACGAAA
CACGGAAACCGAAGACCATTCATGTTGTTGCTCAGGTCGCAGACGTTTTGCAGCAGCAGTCGCTTCACGT
TCGCTCGCGTATCGGTGATTCATTCTGCTAACCAGTAAGGCAACCCCGCCAGCCTAGCCGGGTCCTCAAC
GACAGGAGCACGATCATGCGCACCCGTGGGGCCGCCATGCCGGCGATAATGGCCTGCTTCTCGCCGAAAC
GTTTGGTGGCGGGACCAGTGACGAAGGCTTGAGCGAGGGCGTGCAAGATTCCGAATACCGCAAGCGACAG
GCCGATCATCGTCGCGCTCCAGCGAAAGCGGTCCTCGCCGAAAATGACCCAGAGCGCTGCCGGCACCTGT
CCTACGAGTTGCATGATAAAGAAGACAGTCATAAGTGCGGCGACGATAGTCATGCCCCGCGCCCACCGGA
AGGAGCTGACTGGGTTGAAGGCTCTCAAGGGCATCGGTCGAGATCCCGGTGCCTAATGAGTGAGCTAACT
TACATTAATTGCGTTGCGCTCACTGCCCGCTTTCCAGTCGGGAAACCTGTCGTGCCAGCTGCATTAATGA
ATCGGCCAACGCGCGGGGAGAGGCGGTTTGCGTATTGGGCGCCAGGGTGGTTTTTCTTTTCACCAGTGAG
ACGGGCAACAGCTGATTGCCCTTCACCGCCTGGCCCTGAGAGAGTTGCAGCAAGCGGTCCACGCTGGTTT
GCCCCAGCAGGCGAAAATCCTGTTTGATGGTGGTTAACGGCGGGATATAACATGAGCTGTCTTCGGTATC
GTCGTATCCCACTACCGAGATATCCGCACCAACGCGCAGCCCGGACTCGGTAATGGCGCGCATTGCGCCC
AGCGCCATCTGATCGTTGGCAACCAGCATCGCAGTGGGAACGATGCCCTCATTCAGCATTTGCATGGTTT
GTTGAAAACCGGACATGGCACTCCAGTCGCCTTCCCGTTCCGCTATCGGCTGAATTTGATTGCGAGTGAG
ATATTTATGCCAGCCAGCCAGACGCAGACGCGCCGAGACAGAACTTAATGGGCCCGCTAACAGCGCGATT
TGCTGGTGACCCAATGCGACCAGATGCTCCACGCCCAGTCGCGTACCGTCTTCATGGGAGAAAATAATAC
TGTTGATGGGTGTCTGGTCAGAGACATCAAGAAATAACGCCGGAACATTAGTGCAGGCAGCTTCCACAGC
AATGGCATCCTGGTCATCCAGCGGATAGTTAATGATCAGCCCACTGACGCGTTGCGCGAGAAGATTGTGC
ACCGCCGCTTTACAGGCTTCGACGCCGCTTCGTTCTACCATCGACACCACCACGCTGGCACCCAGTTGAT
CGGCGCGAGATTTAATCGCCGCGACAATTTGCGACGGCGCGTGCAGGGCCAGACTGGAGGTGGCAACGCC
AATCAGCAACGACTGTTTGCCCGCCAGTTGTTGTGCCACGCGGTTGGGAATGTAATTCAGCTCCGCCATC
GCCGCTTCCACTTTTTCCCGCGTTTTCGCAGAAACGTGGCTGGCCTGGTTCACCACGCGGGAAACGGTCT
GATAAGAGACACCGGCATACTCTGCGACATCGTATAACGTTACTGGTTTCACATTCACCACCCTGAATTG
ACTCTCTTCCGGGCGCTATCATGCCATACCGCGAAAGGTTTTGCGCCATTCGATGGTGTCCGGGATCTCG
ACGCTCTCC
