Features (pLannotate 1.2.2; 20 found; start..end, strand, type, name):
      1..488     -  CDS            lacI (fragment): lac repressor; lacI; The lac repressor binds to the lac operator to inhibit transcription in E. coli. This inhibition can be relieved by adding lactose or isopropyl-β-D-thiogalactopyranoside (IPTG).
    489..566     -  promoter       lacI promoter: lacI
    574..853     -  CDS            TcR (fragment): tetracycline efflux protein; tet; confers resistance to tetracycline
    875..893     +  promoter       T7 promoter: promoter for bacteriophage T7 RNA polymerase
    894..918     +  protein_bind   lac operator: The lac repressor binds to the lac operator to inhibit transcription in E. coli. This inhibition can be relieved by adding lactose or isopropyl-β-D-thiogalactopyranoside (IPTG). lac repressor encoded by lacI
    933..955     +  RBS            RBS: efficient ribosome binding site from bacteriophage T7 gene 10 (Olins and Rangwala, 1989)
    966..1802    +  CDS            H2-L (fragment): HA1L_MOUSE - Experimental evidence at protein level: Swiss-Prot protein existence level 1. Involved in the presentation of foreign antigens to the immune system. From Mus musculus (Mouse).
   1878..1895    +  CDS            9xHis (fragment): 9xHis affinity tag
   1905..1954    +  CDS            SET1 (fragment): solubility-enhancement tag derived from T7 phage gene 10B
   1962..2009    +  terminator     T7 terminator: transcription terminator for bacteriophage T7 RNA polymerase
   2046..2501    +  rep_origin     f1 ori (sequence partly withheld): f1 bacteriophage origin of replication; arrow indicates direction of (+) strand synthesis
   2528..2585    +  promoter       AmpR promoter (fragment): bla
   2594..3409    -  CDS            KanR: aminoglycoside phosphotransferase; aph(3')-Ia; confers resistance to kanamycin in bacteria or G418 (Geneticin®) in eukaryotes
   3531..4119    +  rep_origin     ori: high-copy-number ColE1/pMB1/pBR322/pUC origin of replication
   4305..4447    -  misc_feature   bom: basis of mobility region from pBR322
   4549..4740    -  CDS            rop: Rop protein, which maintains plasmids at low copy number; rop
   4757..5137    +  CDS            YPB1_ECOLX: Protein predicted: Swiss-Prot protein existence level 4. From Escherichia coli.
   5209..5500    -  CDS            TcR (fragment): tetracycline efflux protein; tet; confers resistance to tetracycline
   5515..5536    -  protein_bind   CAP binding site: CAP binding activates transcription in the presence of cAMP. E. coli catabolite activator protein
   5549..5949    -  CDS            lacI (fragment): lac repressor; lacI; The lac repressor binds to the lac operator to inhibit transcription in E. coli. This inhibition can be relieved by adding lactose or isopropyl-β-D-thiogalactopyranoside (IPTG).
>Addgene plasmid #180458 | pTCF170 H-2L(d) | depositor full sequence | sequence record 357356 | pTCF170 H-2L(d) sequence 5949 bps
TGGGAGAAAATAATACTGTTGATGGGTGTCTGGTCAGAGACATCAAGAAATAACGCCGGAACATTAGTGC
AGGCAGCTTCCACAGCAATGGCATCCTGGTCATCCAGCGGATAGTTAATGATCAGCCCACTGACGCGTTG
CGCGAGAAGATTGTGCACCGCCGCTTTACAGGCTTCGACGCCGCTTCGTTCTACCATCGACACCACCACG
CTGGCACCCAGTTGATCGGCGCGAGATTTAATCGCCGCGACAATTTGCGACGGCGCGTGCAGGGCCAGAC
TGGAGGTGGCAACGCCAATCAGCAACGACTGTTTGCCCGCCAGTTGTTGTGCCACGCGGTTGGGAATGTA
ATTCAGCTCCGCCATCGCCGCTTCCACTTTTTCCCGCGTTTTCGCAGAAACGTGGCTGGCCTGGTTCACC
ACGCGGGAAACGGTCTGATAAGAGACACCGGCATACTCTGCGACATCGTATAACGTTACTGGTTTCACAT
TCACCACCCTGAATTGACTCTCTTCCGGGCGCTATCATGCCATACCGCGAAAGGTTTTGCGCCATTCGAT
GGTGTCCGGGATCTCGACGCTCTCCCTTATGCGACTCCTGCATTAGGAAGCAGCCCAGTAGTAGGTTGAG
GCCGTTGAGCACCGCCGCCGCAAGGAATGGTGCATGCAAGGAGATGGCGCCCAACAGTCCCCCGGCCACG
GGGCCTGCCACCATACCCACGCCGAAACAAGCGCTCATGAGCCCGAAGTGGCGAGCCCGATCTTCCCCAT
CGGTGATGTCGGCGATATAGGCGCCAGCAACCGCACCTGTGGCGCCGGTGATGCCGGCCACGATGCGTCC
GGCGTAGAGGATCGAGATCTCGATCCCGCGAAATTAATACGACTCACTATAGGGGAATTGTGAGCGGATA
ACAATTCCCCTCTAGAAATAATTTTGTTTAACTTTAAGAAGGAGATATACATATGGGTCCGCATAGCATG
CGTTATTTTGAAACCGCAGTTAGCCGTCCGGGTCTGGGTGAACCGCGTTATATTAGCGTTGGTTATGTGG
ATAACAAAGAATTCGTGCGTTTTGATTCCGATGCAGAAAATCCGCGTTATGAACCGCAGGCACCGTGGAT
GGAACAAGAAGGTCCGGAATATTGGGAACGTATTACCCAGATTGCAAAAGGTCAAGAACAGTGGTTTCGT
GTTAATCTGCGTACCCTGCTGGGCTATTATAACCAGAGTGCCGGTGGCACCCATACCCTGCAGTGGATGT
ATGGTTGTGATGTTGGTAGTGATGGTCGTCTGCTGCGTGGTTATGAACAGTTTGCCTATGATGGTTGCGA
TTATATTGCCCTGAATGAGGATCTGAAAACCTGGACCGCAGCAGATATGGCAGCACAGATTACCCGTCGT
AAATGGGAACAGGCAGGCGCAGCAGAATACTATCGTGCATATCTGGAAGGTGAATGTGTTGAATGGCTGC
ATCGTTATCTGAAAAATGGTAATGCAACCCTGCTGCGTACCGATAGCCCGAAAGCACATGTTACCCATCA
TCCGCGTAGCAAAGGTGAAGTTACCCTGCGTTGTTGGGCACTGGGTTTTTATCCGGCAGATATTACCCTG
ACCTGGCAGCTGAATGGTGAAGAACTGACCCAGGATATGGAACTGGTTGAAACCCGTCCTGCCGGTGATG
GCACCTTTCAGAAATGGGCAAGCGTTGTTGTTCCGCTGGGTAAAGAACAGAATTATACCTGTCGTGTGTA
TCATGAAGGTCTGCCGGAACCGCTGACCCTGCGCTGGGAACCGCCTCCGAGTGGATCCCTGCATCATATT
CTGGATGCACAGAAAATGGTGTGGAATCATCGTTAAAAGCTTGCGGCCGCACTCGAGCACCACCACCACC
ACCACTGAGATCCGGCTGCTAACAAAGCCCGAAAGGAAGCTGAGTTGGCTGCTGCCACCGCTGAGCAATA
ACTAGCATAACCCCTTGGGGCCTCTAAACGGGTCTTGAGGGGTTTTTTGCTGAAAGGAGGAACTATATCC
GGATTGGCGAATGGG
[124 nt withheld, positions 2046-2169]
C
[91 nt withheld, positions 2171-2261]
A
[49 nt withheld, positions 2263-2311]
CCTTTGACGTTGGAGTCCACGTTCTTT
[37 nt withheld, positions 2339-2375]
ACCCTATCTCGGTCTATTCTTTTGATTTATAAGGGATTTTGCCGATTTCGGCCTATTGGTTAAAAAATGA
GCTGATTTAACAAAAATTTAACGCGAATTTTAACAAAATATTAACGTTTACAATTTCAGGTGGCACTTTT
CGGGGAAATGTGCGCGGAACCCCTATTTGTTTATTTTTCTAAATACATTCAAATATGTATCCGCTCATGA
ATTAATTCTTAGAAAAACTCATCGAGCATCAAATGAAACTGCAATTTATTCATATCAGGATTATCAATAC
CATATTTTTGAAAAAGCCGTTTCTGTAATGAAGGAGAAAACTCACCGAGGCAGTTCCATAGGATGGCAAG
ATCCTGGTATCGGTCTGCGATTCCGACTCGTCCAACATCAATACAACCTATTAATTTCCCCTCGTCAAAA
ATAAGGTTATCAAGTGAGAAATCACCATGAGTGACGACTGAATCCGGTGAGAATGGCAAAAGTTTATGCA
TTTCTTTCCAGACTTGTTCAACAGGCCAGCCATTACGCTCGTCATCAAAATCACTCGCATCAACCAAACC
GTTATTCATTCGTGATTGCGCCTGAGCGAGACGAAATACGCGATCGCTGTTAAAAGGACAATTACAAACA
GGAATCGAATGCAACCGGCGCAGGAACACTGCCAGCGCATCAACAATATTTTCACCTGAATCAGGATATT
CTTCTAATACCTGGAATGCTGTTTTCCCGGGGATCGCAGTGGTGAGTAACCATGCATCATCAGGAGTACG
GATAAAATGCTTGATGGTCGGAAGAGGCATAAATTCCGTCAGCCAGTTTAGTCTGACCATCTCATCTGTA
ACATCATTGGCAACGCTACCTTTGCCATGTTTCAGAAACAACTCTGGCGCATCGGGCTTCCCATACAATC
GATAGATTGTCGCACCTGATTGCCCGACATTATCGCGAGCCCATTTATACCCATATAAATCAGCATCCAT
GTTGGAATTTAATCGCGGCCTAGAGCAAGACGTTTCCCGTTGAATATGGCTCATAACACCCCTTGTATTA
CTGTTTATGTAAGCAGACAGTTTTATTGTTCATGACCAAAATCCCTTAACGTGAGTTTTCGTTCCACTGA
GCGTCAGACCCCGTAGAAAAGATCAAAGGATCTTCTTGAGATCCTTTTTTTCTGCGCGTAATCTGCTGCT
TGCAAACAAAAAAACCACCGCTACCAGCGGTGGTTTGTTTGCCGGATCAAGAGCTACCAACTCTTTTTCC
GAAGGTAACTGGCTTCAGCAGAGCGCAGATACCAAATACTGTCCTTCTAGTGTAGCCGTAGTTAGGCCAC
CACTTCAAGAACTCTGTAGCACCGCCTACATACCTCGCTCTGCTAATCCTGTTACCAGTGGCTGCTGCCA
GTGGCGATAAGTCGTGTCTTACCGGGTTGGACTCAAGACGATAGTTACCGGATAAGGCGCAGCGGTCGGG
CTGAACGGGGGGTTCGTGCACACAGCCCAGCTTGGAGCGAACGACCTACACCGAACTGAGATACCTACAG
CGTGAGCTATGAGAAAGCGCCACGCTTCCCGAAGGGAGAAAGGCGGACAGGTATCCGGTAAGCGGCAGGG
TCGGAACAGGAGAGCGCACGAGGGAGCTTCCAGGGGGAAACGCCTGGTATCTTTATAGTCCTGTCGGGTT
TCGCCACCTCTGACTTGAGCGTCGATTTTTGTGATGCTCGTCAGGGGGGCGGAGCCTATGGAAAAACGCC
AGCAACGCGGCCTTTTTACGGTTCCTGGCCTTTTGCTGGCCTTTTGCTCACATGTTCTTTCCTGCGTTAT
CCCCTGATTCTGTGGATAACCGTATTACCGCCTTTGAGTGAGCTGATACCGCTCGCCGCAGCCGAACGAC
CGAGCGCAGCGAGTCAGTGAGCGAGGAAGCGGAAGAGCGCCTGATGCGGTATTTTCTCCTTACGCATCTG
TGCGGTATTTCACACCGCATATATGGTGCACTCTCAGTACAATCTGCTCTGATGCCGCATAGTTAAGCCA
GTATACACTCCGCTATCGCTACGTGACTGGGTCATGGCTGCGCCCCGACACCCGCCAACACCCGCTGACG
CGCCCTGACGGGCTTGTCTGCTCCCGGCATCCGCTTACAGACAAGCTGTGACCGTCTCCGGGAGCTGCAT
GTGTCAGAGGTTTTCACCGTCATCACCGAAACGCGCGAGGCAGCTGCGGTAAAGCTCATCAGCGTGGTCG
TGAAGCGATTCACAGATGTCTGCCTGTTCATCCGCGTCCAGCTCGTTGAGTTTCTCCAGAAGCGTTAATG
TCTGGCTTCTGATAAAGCGGGCCATGTTAAGGGCGGTTTTTTCCTGTTTGGTCACTGATGCCTCCGTGTA
AGGGGGATTTCTGTTCATGGGGGTAATGATACCGATGAAACGAGAGAGGATGCTCACGATACGGGTTACT
GATGATGAACATGCCCGGTTACTGGAACGTTGTGAGGGTAAACAACTGGCGGTATGGATGCGGCGGGACC
AGAGAAAAATCACTCAGGGTCAATGCCAGCGCTTCGTTAATACAGATGTAGGTGTTCCACAGGGTAGCCA
GCAGCATCCTGCGATGCAGATCCGGAACATAATGGTGCAGGGCGCTGACTTCCGCGTTTCCAGACTTTAC
GAAACACGGAAACCGAAGACCATTCATGTTGTTGCTCAGGTCGCAGACGTTTTGCAGCAGCAGTCGCTTC
ACGTTCGCTCGCGTATCGGTGATTCATTCTGCTAACCAGTAAGGCAACCCCGCCAGCCTAGCCGGGTCCT
CAACGACAGGAGCACGATCATGCGCACCCGTGGGGCCGCCATGCCGGCGATAATGGCCTGCTTCTCGCCG
AAACGTTTGGTGGCGGGACCAGTGACGAAGGCTTGAGCGAGGGCGTGCAAGATTCCGAATACCGCAAGCG
ACAGGCCGATCATCGTCGCGCTCCAGCGAAAGCGGTCCTCGCCGAAAATGACCCAGAGCGCTGCCGGCAC
CTGTCCTACGAGTTGCATGATAAAGAAGACAGTCATAAGTGCGGCGACGATAGTCATGCCCCGCGCCCAC
CGGAAGGAGCTGACTGGGTTGAAGGCTCTCAAGGGCATCGGTCGAGATCCCGGTGCCTAATGAGTGAGCT
AACTTACATTAATTGCGTTGCGCTCACTGCCCGCTTTCCAGTCGGGAAACCTGTCGTGCCAGCTGCATTA
ATGAATCGGCCAACGCGCGGGGAGAGGCGGTTTGCGTATTGGGCGCCAGGGTGGTTTTTCTTTTCACCAG
TGAGACGGGCAACAGCTGATTGCCCTTCACCGCCTGGCCCTGAGAGAGTTGCAGCAAGCGGTCCACGCTG
GTTTGCCCCAGCAGGCGAAAATCCTGTTTGATGGTGGTTAACGGCGGGATATAACATGAGCTGTCTTCGG
TATCGTCGTATCCCACTACCGAGATATCCGCACCAACGCGCAGCCCGGACTCGGTAATGGCGCGCATTGC
GCCCAGCGCCATCTGATCGTTGGCAACCAGCATCGCAGTGGGAACGATGCCCTCATTCAGCATTTGCATG
GTTT
